>Addgene plasmid #65316 | HcKan_T | depositor full sequence | sequence record 110549 | Full Sequence
AAGAAAGGCCCACCCGTGAAGGTGAGCCAGTGAGTTGATTGCAGTCCAGTTACGCTGGAGTCCGTCTCGT
AGCAGAGACCGAATTCGCGGCCGCTTCTAGAGCAATACGCAAACCGCCTCTCCCCGCGCGTTGGCCGATT
CATTAATGCAGCTGGCACGACAGGTTTCCCGACTGGAAAGCGGGCAGTGAGCGCAACGCAATTAATGTGA
GTTAGCTCACTCATTAGGCACCCCAGGCTTTACACTTTATGCTTCCGGCTCGTATGTTGTGTGGAATTGT
GAGCGGATAACAATTTCACACATACTAGAGAAAGAGGAGAAATACTAGATGGCTTCCTCCGAAGACGTTA
TCAAAGAGTTCATGCGTTTCAAAGTTCGTATGGAAGGTTCCGTTAACGGTCACGAGTTCGAAATCGAAGG
TGAAGGTGAAGGTCGTCCGTACGAAGGTACCCAGACCGCTAAACTGAAAGTTACCAAAGGTGGTCCGCTG
CCGTTCGCTTGGGACATCCTGTCCCCGCAGTTCCAGTACGGTTCCAAAGCTTACGTTAAACACCCGGCTG
ACATCCCGGACTACCTGAAACTGTCCTTCCCGGAAGGTTTCAAATGGGAACGTGTTATGAACTTCGAAGA
CGGTGGTGTTGTTACCGTTACCCAGGACTCCTCCCTGCAAGACGGTGAGTTCATCTACAAAGTTAAACTG
CGTGGTACCAACTTCCCGTCCGACGGTCCGGTTATGCAGAAAAAAACCATGGGTTGGGAAGCTTCCACCG
AACGTATGTACCCGGAAGACGGTGCTCTGAAAGGTGAAATCAAAATGCGTCTGAAACTGAAAGACGGTGG
TCACTACGACGCTGAAGTTAAAACCACCTACATGGCTAAAAAACCGGTTCAGCTGCCGGGTGCTTACAAA
ACCGACATCAAACTGGACATCACCTCCCACAACGAAGACTACACCATCGTTGAACAGTACGAACGTGCTG
AAGGTCGTCACTCCACCGGTGCTTAATAACGCTGATAGTGCTAGTGTAGATCGCTACTAGAGCCAGGCAT
CAAATAAAACGAAAGGCTCAGTCGAAAGACTGGGCCTTTCGTTTTATCTGTTGTTTGTCGGTGAACGCTC
TCTACTAGAGTCACACTGGCTCACCTTCGGGTGGGCCTTTCTGCGTTTATATACTAGTAGCGGCCGCTGC
AGGGTCTCTCCTCCGAGACGACTGACCATTTAAATCATACCTGACCTCCATAGCAGAAAGTCAAAAGCCT
CCGACCGGAGGCTTTTGACTTGATCGGCACGTAAGAGGTTCCAACTTTCACCATAATGAAATAAGATCAC
TACCGGGCGTATTTTTTGAGTTATCGAGATTTTCAGGAGCTAAGGAAGCTAAAATGAGCCATATTCAACG
GGAAACGTCTTGCTCGAGGCCGCGATTAAATTCCAACATGGATGCTGATTTATATGGGTATAAATGGGCT
CGCGATAATGTCGGGCAATCAGGTGCGACAATCTATCGATTGTATGGGAAGCCCGATGCGCCAGAGTTGT
TTCTGAAACATGGCAAAGGTAGCGTTGCCAATGATGTTACAGATGAGATGGTCAGGCTAAACTGGCTGAC
GGAATTTATGCCTCTTCCGACCATCAAGCATTTTATCCGTACTCCTGATGATGCATGGTTACTCACCACT
GCGATCCCAGGGAAAACAGCATTCCAGGTATTAGAAGAATATCCTGATTCAGGTGAAAATATTGTTGATG
CGCTGGCAGTGTTCCTGCGCCGGTTGCATTCGATTCCTGTTTGTAATTGTCCTTTTAACGGCGATCGCGT
ATTTCGTCTCGCTCAGGCGCAATCACGAATGAATAACGGTTTGGTTGGTGCGAGTGATTTTGATGACGAG
CGTAATGGCTGGCCTGTTGAACAAGTCTGGAAAGAAATGCATAAGCTTTTGCCATTCTCACCGGATTCAG
TCGTCACTCATGGTGATTTCTCACTTGATAACCTTATTTTTGACGAGGGGAAATTAATAGGTTGTATTGA
TGTTGGACGAGTCGGAATCGCAGACCGATACCAGGATCTTGCCATCCTATGGAACTGCCTCGGTGAGTTT
TCTCCTTCATTACAGAAACGGCTTTTTCAAAAATATGGTATTGATAATCCTGATATGAATAAATTGCAGT
TTCACTTGATGCTCGATGAGTTTTTCTAATGAGGGCCCAAATGTAATCACCTGGCTCACCTTCGGGTGGG
CCTTTCTGCGTTGCTGGCGTTTTTCCATAGGCTCCGCCCCCCTGACGAGCATCACAAAAATCGATGCTCA
AGTCAGAGGTGGCGAAACCCGACAGGACTATAAAGATACCAGGCGTTTCCCCCTGGAAGCTCCCTCGTGC
GCTCTCCTGTTCCGACCCTGCCGCTTACCGGATACCTGTCCGCCTTTCTCCCTTCGGGAAGCGTGGCGCT
TTCTCATAGCTCACGCTGTAGGTATCTCAGTTCGGTGTAGGTCGTTCGCTCCAAGCTGGGCTGTGTGCAC
GAACCCCCCGTTCAGCCCGACCGCTGCGCCTTATCCGGTAACTATCGTCTTGAGTCCAACCCGGTAAGAC
ACGACTTATCGCCACTGGCAGCAGCCACTGGTAACAGGATTAGCAGAGCGAGGTATGTAGGCGGTGCTAC
AGAGTTCTTGAAGTGGTGGCCTAACTACGGCTACACTAGAAGAACAGTATTTGGTATCTGCGCTCTGCTG
AAGCCAGTTACCTCGGAAAAAGAGTTGGTAGCTCTTGATCCGGCAAACAAACCACCGCTGGTAGCGGTGG
TTTTTTTGTTTGCAAGCAGCAGATTACGCGCAGAAAAAAAGGATCTCAAGAAGATCCTTTGATTTTCTAC
CG
Features (pLannotate 1.2.2; 15 found; start..end, strand, type, name):
     81..102     +  misc_feature   BioBrick prefix: BioBrick prefix for parts that do not start with "ATG"
    103..190     +  CDS            lacI (fragment): lac repressor; lacI; The lac repressor binds to the lac operator to inhibit transcription in E. coli. This inhibition can be relieved by adding lactose or isopropyl-β-D-thiogalactopyranoside (IPTG).
    203..224     +  protein_bind   CAP binding site: CAP binding activates transcription in the presence of cAMP. E. coli catabolite activator protein
    239..269     +  promoter       lac promoter: promoter for the E. coli lac operon
    277..293     +  protein_bind   lac operator: The lac repressor binds to the lac operator to inhibit transcription in E. coli. This inhibition can be relieved by adding lactose or isopropyl-β-D-thiogalactopyranoside (IPTG). lac repressor encoded by lacI
    329..1003    +  CDS            mRFP1: mRFP1 is a basic (constitutively fluorescent) red fluorescent protein published in 2002, derived from Discosoma sp.. It is reported to be a somewhat slowly-maturing monomer with low acid sensitivity.
   1051..1122    +  terminator     rrnB T1 terminator: transcription terminator T1 from the E. coli rrnB gene
   1138..1165    +  terminator     T7Te terminator: phage T7 early transcription terminator
   1172..1192    +  misc_feature   BioBrick suffix: universal suffix for all parts
   1249..1280    +  terminator     tonB terminator: bidirectional E. coli tonB-P14 transcription terminator
   1281..1383    +  promoter       cat promoter: promoter of the E. coli cat gene encoding chloramphenicol acetyltransferase
   1384..2199    +  CDS            KanR: aminoglycoside phosphotransferase; aph(3')-Ia; confers resistance to kanamycin in bacteria or G418 (Geneticin®) in eukaryotes
   2223..2250    +  terminator     T7Te terminator: phage T7 early transcription terminator
   2262..2849    -  rep_origin     ori: high-copy-number ColE1/pMB1/pBR322/pUC origin of replication
   2871..28      -  terminator     T3Te terminator (across the origin): phage T3 early transcription terminator
