[The description below was written by a language model from this plasmid's Addgene catalogue record and pLannotate feature annotations shown in this document.]
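Description:
HcKan_T is a small (about 2.9 kb) bacterial cloning vector built on the pSMART HcKan backbone and classed as a synthetic biology plasmid. It serves as the receiving vector for terminator sequences in the YeastFab system, which assembles standardized biological parts for metabolic engineering in Saccharomyces cerevisiae. It is propagated in E. coli at high copy from a ColE1/pUC-type origin and selected with kanamycin through an aph(3')-Ia resistance gene, which the annotation places downstream of a cat promoter. No yeast origin or yeast marker is annotated, so the plasmid appears to function purely as an E. coli part-storage vector. As is characteristic of this backbone, transcription terminators (tonB, T7Te and T3Te) flank the cloning region, the marker and the origin, which helps insulate inserts from read-through transcription in either direction.

The recorded insert is a roughly 1.1 kb RFP cassette that acts as a replaceable visual screening marker. It is bracketed by BioBrick prefix and suffix sequences and contains a residual lacI fragment, a CAP binding site, the lac promoter and operator, the mRFP1 coding sequence, and rrnB T1 and T7Te terminators. Colonies carrying the unmodified vector express mRFP1 and appear red. When a terminator part replaces the cassette, the colonies are white, so correct clones can be picked by colour. The record does not state the cloning method or the restriction sites used to exchange the cassette. Terminators stored in this vector become standard parts for later assembly of yeast expression units within the YeastFab workflow.
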