Addgene plasmid #65316: HcKan_T
Purpose: receiving vector of terminators for the construction of standard terminator parts in YeastFab work
Depositing lab: Junbiao Dai. Depositing organization: Tsinghua University. Publication: YeastFab: the design and construction of standard biological parts for metabolic engineering in Saccharomyces cerevisiae. Guo Y, Dong J, Zhou T, Auxillos J, Li T, Zhang W, Wang L, Shen Y, Luo Y, Zheng Y, Lin J, Chen GQ, Wu Q, Cai Y, Dai J. Nucleic Acids Res. 2015 May 8. pii: gkv464. 10.1093/nar/gkv464 PubMed 25956650.
Backbone
  Vector backbone: pSMART HcKan
  Backbone manufacturer: Lucigen
  Vector type: Synthetic Biology
Growth in bacteria
  Bacterial resistance: Kanamycin, 50 μg/mL
  Growth temperature: 37°C
  Growth strain: DH5alpha
  Copy number: High Copy
Gene/Insert
  Gene/Insert name: RFP
  Insert size (bp): 1130
  Cloning method: Unknown
  Sequencing primers: 5′ Lac-promoter; 3′ ColE1-Rev
Terms and licenses: Academic/Nonprofit Terms; Industry Terms: Not Available to Industry
Depositor comments: the RFP gene was used for screening positive transformants(original plasmids would appear red due to expression of RFP, when RFP was replaced by desired inserts, the colony was white)
How to cite: HcKan_T was a gift from Junbiao Dai (Addgene plasmid # 65316 ; http://n2t.net/addgene:65316 ; RRID:Addgene_65316)
