>Addgene plasmid #65316 | HcKan_T | addgene partial sequence | sequence record 137460 | pBMTL-1-5 5'-tgagcggataacaatttcac-3'
AGACGTTATCAAAGAGTTCATGCGTTTCAAAGTTCGTATGGAAGGTTCCGTTAACGGTCACGAGTTCGAA
ATCGAAGGTGAAGGTGAAGGTCGTCCGTACGAAGGTACCCAGACCGCTAAACTGAAAGTTACCAAAGGTG
GTCCGCTGCCGTTCGCTTGGGACATCCTGTCCCCGCAGTTCCAGTACGGTTCCAAAGCTTACGTTAAACA
CCCGGCTGACATCCCGGACTACCTGAAACTGTCCTTCCCGGAAGGTTTCAAATGGGAACGTGTTATGAAC
TTCGAAGACGGTGGTGTTGTTACCGTTACCCAGGACTCCTCCCTGCAAGACGGTGAGTTCATCTACAAAG
TTAAACTGCGTGGTACCAACTTCCCGTCCGACGGTCCGGTTATGCAGAAAAAAACCATGGGTTGGGAAGC
TTCCACCGAACGTATGTACCCGGAAGACGGTGCTCTGAAAGGTGAAATCAAAATGCGTCTGAAACTGAAA
GACGGTGGTCACTACGACGCTGAAGTTAAAACCACCTACATGGCTAAAAAACCGGTTCAGCTGCCGGGTG
CTTACAAAACCGACATCAAACTGGACATCACCTCCCACAACGAAGACTACACCATCGTTGAACAGTACGA
ACGTGCTGAAGGTCGTCACTCCACCGGTGCTTAATAACGCTGATAGTGCTAGTGTAGATCGCTACTAGAG
CCAGGCATCAAATAAAACGAAAGGCTCAGTCGAAAGACTGGGCCTTTCGTTTTATCTGTTGTTTGTCGGT
GAACGCTCTCTACTAGAGTCACACTGGCTCACCTTCGG
