>Addgene plasmid #65316 | HcKan_T | addgene partial sequence | sequence record 137560 | pBbA5c-3 5'-CGTTTTATTTGATGCCTGG-3'
GAGTGACGACCTTCAGCACGTTCGTACTGTTCAACGATGGTGTAGTCTTCGTTGTGGGAGGTGATGTCCA
GTTTGATGTCGGTTTTGTAAGCACCCGGCAGCTGAACCGGTTTTTTAGCCATGTAGGTGGTTTTAACTTC
AGCGTCGTAGTGACCACCGTCTTTCAGTTTCAGACGCATTTTGATTTCACCTTTCAGAGCACCGTCTTCC
GGGTACATACGTTCGGTGGAAGCTTCCCAACCCATGGTTTTTTTCTGCATAACCGGACCGTCGGACGGGA
AGTTGGTACCACGCAGTTTAACTTTGTAGATGAACTCACCGTCTTGCAGGGAGGAGTCCTGGGTAACGGT
AACAACACCACCGTCTTCGAAGTTCATAACACGTTCCCATTTGAAACCTTCCGGGAAGGACAGTTTCAGG
TAGTCCGGGATGTCAGCCGGGTGTTTAACGTAAGCTTTGGAACCGTACTGGAACTGCGGGGACAGGATGT
CCCAAGCGAACGGCAGCGGACCACCTTTGGTAACTTTCAGTTTAGCGGTCTGGGTACCTTCGTACGGACG
ACCTTCACCTTCACCTTCGATTTCGAACTCGTGACCGTTAACGGAACCTTCCATACGAACTTTGAAACGC
ATGAACTCTTTGATAACGTCTTCGGAGGAAGCCATCTAGTATTTCTCCTCTTTCTCTAGTATGTGTGAAA
TTGTTATCCGCTCACAATTCCACACAACATACGAGCCGGAAGCATAA
